Addgene plasmid #126539: 3SP5
Purpose: 3-input history dependent program 0-BFP-0-sfGFP
Depositing lab: Jerome Bonnet. Depositing organization: CNRS UMR 5048, INSERM U1054, Centre de Biochimie Structurale. Publication: Rational programming of history-dependent logic in cellular populations. Zuniga A, Guiziou S, Mayonove P, Meriem ZB, Camacho M, Moreau V, Ciandrini L, Hersen P, Bonnet J. Nat Commun. 2020 Sep 21;11(1):4758. doi: 10.1038/s41467-020-18455-z. PubMed 32958811.
Backbone
  Vector backbone: pSB4K5
  Vector type: Bacterial Expression
Growth in bacteria
  Bacterial resistance: Kanamycin, 50 μg/mL
  Growth temperature: 37°C
  Growth strain: DH5alpha
  Copy number: Low Copy
Gene/Insert
  Gene/Insert name: 0-BFP-0-sfGFP
  Species: Synthetic
  Insert size (bp): 2424
Terms and licenses: Academic/Nonprofit Terms; Industry Terms: Not Available to Industry
How to cite: 3SP5 was a gift from Jerome Bonnet (Addgene plasmid # 126539 ; http://n2t.net/addgene:126539 ; RRID:Addgene_126539)
