[The description below was written by a language model from this plasmid's Addgene catalogue record and pLannotate feature annotations shown in this document.]
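Description:
3SP5 is a low-copy bacterial expression plasmid built on the pSB4K5 backbone. It carries a synthetic genetic program described as a 3-input history-dependent program with the output pattern "0-BFP-0-sfGFP". It replicates in E. coli through the pSC101 origin together with the Rep101 (RepA) protein that this origin requires, and it is selected with kanamycin through the KanR aminoglycoside phosphotransferase gene.

The synthetic insert is listed as about 2.4 kb and contains two fluorescent reporter genes, TagBFP and superfolder GFP, placed in opposite orientations on either side of a central region where a fragment matching the trc promoter is annotated. Each reporter is preceded by a hammerhead ribozyme (sTRSV HHRz upstream of TagBFP and a type III hammerhead fragment upstream of sfGFP). Such ribozymes are commonly used as insulators that cleave the 5' untranslated region, so that expression depends less on the upstream sequence context. Terminators surround the cassette, including T7Te after TagBFP and the his operon and lambda t0 terminators beyond sfGFP. The name suggests that blue or green fluorescence is produced only in particular states of the program and no output in the others. However, the record does not state what the three inputs are, and the feature tables annotate no recombinase sites or other switching elements, so the mechanism cannot be read from the annotations.

Two sequence records are provided, a 5,707 nt depositor sequence and a 5,603 nt sequencing result. They show the same parts in reverse-complement orientation, except that the depositor version has an additional T3Te terminator annotation. The plasmid is intended for studying programmed history-dependent logic in bacterial populations.
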