Features (pLannotate 1.2.2; 12 found; start..end, strand, type, name):
    262..484     +  rep_origin     pSC101 ori: low-copy replication origin that requires the Rep101 protein
    532..1482    +  CDS            Rep101: RepA protein needed for replication with the pSC101 origin; rep101
   1840..2655    +  CDS            KanR: aminoglycoside phosphotransferase confers resistance to kanamycin in bacteria or G418 (Geneticin®) in eukaryotes
   2667..2707    +  terminator     bacterial terminator (fragment): putative bacterial transcription terminator
   2990..3017    -  terminator     T7Te terminator: phage T7 early transcription terminator
   3068..3757    -  CDS            TagBFP: TagBFP is a basic (constitutively fluorescent) blue fluorescent protein published in 2008, derived from Entacmaea quadricolor. It is reported to be a very rapidly-maturing monomer with very low acid sensitivity.
   3799..3848    -  misc_RNA       sTRSV HHRz: hammerhead ribozyme from the tobacco ringspot virus satellite RNA (Khvorova et al., 2003)
   3911..3935    +  promoter       trc promoter (fragment): strong E. coli promoter; hybrid between the trp and lac UV5 promoters
   4296..4350    +  ncRNA          Hammerhead 3 (fragment): Accession: RF00008 - Hammerhead ribozyme (type III)
   4391..5104    +  CDS            superfolder GFP: GFP variant that folds robustly even when fused to poorly folded proteins (Pédelacq et al., 2006)
   5183..5242    -  terminator     his operon terminator: This putative transcriptin terminator from the E. coli his operon has a 2-bp deletion introduced during synthesis. Its efficiency has not been determined.
   5279..5373    +  terminator     lambda t0 terminator: transcription terminator from phage lambda
>Addgene plasmid #126539 | 3SP5 | addgene full sequence | sequence record 250156 | Addgene NGS Result
TCCTTGCATGAATCCATAAAAGGCGCCTGTAGTGCCATTTACCCCCATTCACTGCCAGAGCCGTGAGCGC
AGCGAACTGAATGTCACGAAAAAGACAGCGACTCAGGTGCCTGATGGTCGGAGACAAAAGGAATATTCAG
CGATTTGCCCGAGCTTGCGAGGGTGCTACTTAAGCCTTTAGGGTTTTAAGGTCTGTTTTGTAGAGGAGCA
AACAGCGTTTGCGACATCCTTTTGTAATACTGCGGAACTGACTAAAGTAGTGAGTTATACACAGGGCTGG
GATCTATTCTTTTTATCTTTTTTTATTCTTTCTTTATTCTATAAATTATAACCACTTGAATATAAACAAA
AAAAACACACAAAGGTCTAGCGGAATTTACAGAGGGTCTAGCAGAATTTACAAGTTTTCCAGCAAAGGTC
TAGCAGAATTTACAGATACCCACAACTCAAAGGAAAAGGACATGTAATTATCATTGACTAGCCCATCTCA
ATTGGTATAGTGATTAAAATCACCTAGACCAATTGAGATGTATGTCTGAATTAGTTGTTTTCAAAGCAAA
TGAACTAGCGATTAGTCGCTATGACTTAACGGAGCATGAAACCAAGCTAATTTTATGCTGTGTGGCACTA
CTCAACCCCACGATTGAAAACCCTACAAGGAAAGAACGGACGGTATCGTTCACTTATAACCAATACGCTC
AGATGATGAACATCAGTAGGGAAAATGCTTATGGTGTATTAGCTAAAGCAACCAGAGAGCTGATGACGAG
AACTGTGGAAATCAGGAATCCTTTGGTTAAAGGCTTTGAGATTTTCCAGTGGACAAACTATGCCAAGTTC
TCAAGCGAAAAATTAGAATTAGTTTTTAGTGAAGAGATATTGCCTTATCTTTTCCAGTTAAAAAAATTCA
TAAAATATAATCTGGAACATGTTAAGTCTTTTGAAAACAAATACTCTATGAGGATTTATGAGTGGTTATT
AAAAGAACTAACACAAAAGAAAACTCACAAGGCAAATATAGAGATTAGCCTTGATGAATTTAAGTTCATG
TTAATGCTTGAAAATAACTACCATGAGTTTAAAAGGCTTAACCAATGGGTTTTGAAACCAATAAGTAAAG
ATTTAAACACTTACAGCAATATGAAATTGGTGGTTGATAAGCGAGGCCGCCCGACTGATACGTTGATTTT
CCAAGTTGAACTAGATAGACAAATGGATCTCGTAACCGAACTTGAGAACAACCAGATAAAAATGAATGGT
GACAAAATACCAACAACCATTACATCAGATTCCTACCTACATAACGGACTAAGAAAAACACTACACGATG
CTTTAACTGCAAAAATTCAGCTCACCAGTTTTGAGGCAAAATTTTTGAGTGACATGCAAAGTAAGTATGA
TCTCAATGGTTCGTTCTCATGGCTCACGCAAAAACAACGAACCACACTAGAGAACATACTGGCTAAATAC
GGAAGGATCTGAGGTTCTTATGGCTCTTGTATCTATCAGTGAAGCATCAAGACTAACAAACAAAAGTAGA
ACAACTGTTCACCGTTACATATCAAAGGGAAAACTGTCCATATGCACAGATGAAAACGGTGTAAAAAAGA
TAGATACATCAGAGCTTTTACGAGTTTTTGGTGCATTCAAAGCTGTTCACCATGAACAGATCGACAATGT
AACTACTAGAGCTGATTCTTCAACTCAGCAAAAGTTCGATTTATTCAACAAAGCCACGTTGTGTCTCAAA
ATCTCTGATGTTACATTGCACAAGATAAAAATATATCATCATGAACAATAAAACTGTCTGCTTACATAAA
CAGTAATACAAGGGGTGTTATGAGCCATATTCAACGGGAAACGTCTTGCTCCCGTCCGCGCTTAAACTCC
AACATGGACGCTGATTTATATGGGTATAAATGGGCTCGCGATAATGTCGGGCAATCAGGTGCGACAATCT
ATCGCTTGTATGGGAAGCCCGATGCGCCAGAGTTGTTTCTGAAACATGGCAAAGGTAGCGTTGCCAATGA
TGTTACAGATGAGATGGTCCGTCTCAACTGGCTGACGGAGTTTATGCCTCTCCCGACCATCAAGCATTTT
ATCCGTACTCCTGATGATGCGTGGTTACTCACCACCGCGATTCCTGGGAAAACAGCCTTCCAGGTATTAG
AAGAATATCCTGATTCAGGTGAAAATATTGTTGATGCGCTGGCCGTGTTCCTGCGCCGGTTACATTCGAT
TCCTGTTTGTAATTGTCCTTTTAACAGCGATCGTGTATTTCGTCTTGCTCAGGCGCAATCACGCATGAAT
AACGGTTTGGTTGATGCGAGTGATTTTGATGACGAGCGTAATGGCTGGCCTGTTGAACAAGTCTGGAAAG
AAATGCACAAGCTCTTGCCATTCTCACCGGATTCAGTCGTCACTCATGGTGATTTCTCACTTGATAACCT
TATTTTTGACGAGGGGAAATTAATAGGTTGTATTGATGTTGGACGGGTCGGAATCGCAGACCGTTACCAG
GACCTTGCCATTCTTTGGAACTGCCTCGGTGAGTTTTCTCCTTCATTACAGAAACGGCTTTTTCAAAAAT
ATGGTATTGATAATCCTGATATGAATAAATTGCAGTTTCATTTGATGCTCGATGAGTTTTTCTAATAATA
CTAGCAGAAATCATCCTTAGCGAAAGCTAAGGATTTTTTTTATCTGATTACCGCCTTTGAGTGAGCTCTT
ACTGAAGCACGATTCTACTCGGAAGTGGTCAATAATTCGTGGTTTGTCTGGTCAACCACCGCGGTCTCAG
TGGTGTACGGTACAAACCCCCCTTACGGCAGACCTGAGTAAAGGAGTTTTTTAGTTACCTTAATTGAAAT
AAACGAAATAAAAACTCGCCACCTGGGATTTCCGAAGATTGACTATTCTCAGATAAAGTAAATAATAAAA
AAGCCGGATTAATAATCTGGCTTTTTATATTCTCTCTCTAGTATATAAACGCAGAAAGGCCCACCCGAAG
GTGAGCCAGTGTGATAAGAATAGTAATACAGGATCCGAATCGTTTCAGTTGCCTTTAGTGCCCCAGTTTG
CTAGGGAGGTCGCAGTATCTGGCCACTGCCACCTCGTGCTGCTCGACGTAGGTCTCGTTGTTGGCCTCCT
TGATTCTTTCCAGTCTGTAGTCCACATAGTAGACGCCAGGCATCTTGAGGTTCTTAGCGGGTTTCTTGGA
TCTATATGTGGTCTTGATGTTTGCGATCAGATGGCTCCCGCCCACGAGCTTCAGGGCCATGTCGTTTCTG
CCTTCCAGGCCGCCGTCAGCGGGGTACAGCGTCTCGGTGAAGGCCTCCCAGCCGAGTGTTTTCTTCTGCA
TCACAGGGCCGTTGGATGTGAAGTTCACCCCTCTGATCTTGACGTTGTAGATGAGGCAGCCGTCCTGGAG
GCTGGTGTCCTGGGTAGCGGTCAGCACGCCCCCGTCTTCGTATGTGGTGACTCTCTCCCATGTGAAGCCC
TCAGGGAAGGACTGCTTGAAGAAGTCGGGGATGCCCTGGGTGTGGTTGATGAAGGTCTTGCTGCCGTAGA
GGAAGCTAGTAGCCAGGATGTCGAAGGCGAAGGGGAGAGGGCCGCCCTCGACCACCTTGATTCTCATGGT
CTGGGTGCCCTCGTAGGGCTTGCCTTCGCCCTCGGATGTGCACTTGAAGTGATGGTTGTCCACGGTGCCC
TCCATGTACAGCTTCATGTGCATGTTCTCCTTAATCAGCTCGCTCATCTAGTATTTCTCCTCTTTTTAAA
CAAAATTATTTGTAGAGGCTGTTTCGTCCTCACGGACTCATCAGACCGGAAAGCACATCCGGTGACAGCT
CCCTAATACGCAAGTAGATAACTCTCCTGGGAGCGTTGACAACTTGCGCACCCTGATCTGTTGACAATTA
ATCATCCGGCTCGTAATGTTTGTGGATCGGCCGGCTTGTCGACGACGGCGGTCTCCGTCGTCAGGATCAT
CCGGGCGGGTCCCTGAGACGCAACTAGCACCGACCGCAGCCACAGCGTGTAGCGCTCCCAGGCCGTCCAC
TCCCTGATCCGGCGCTCCCGGCTTATCGGTCAGTTTCACCTGATTTACGTAAAAACCCGCTTCGGCGGGT
TTTTGCTTTTGGAGGGGCAGAAAGATGAATGACTGTCCACGACGCTATACCCAAAAGAAACCAATTATTG
AAGGCCTCCCTAACGGGGGGCCTTTTTTTGTTTCTGGTCTCCCGCAAAAAAAGCAAAAAGCATTTACCTT
GATTGAGATGTTAATTGTGTTGGCATAGGGTGTCTCAAGGTGCGTACCTTGACTGATGAGTCCGAAAGGA
CGAAACACCCCTCTACAAATAATTTTGTTTAAAAAGAGGAGAAATACTAGATGCGTAAAGGCGAAGAGCT
GTTCACTGGTGTCGTCCCTATTCTGGTGGAACTGGATGGTGATGTCAACGGTCATAAGTTTTCCGTGCGT
GGCGAGGGTGAAGGTGACGCAACTAATGGTAAACTGACGCTGAAGTTCATCTGTACTACTGGTAAACTGC
CGGTACCTTGGCCGACTCTGGTAACGACGCTGACTTATGGTGTTCAGTGCTTTGCTCGTTATCCGGACCA
TATGAAGCAGCATGACTTCTTCAAGTCCGCCATGCCGGAAGGCTATGTGCAGGAACGCACGATTTCCTTT
AAGGATGACGGCACGTACAAAACGCGTGCGGAAGTGAAATTTGAAGGCGATACCCTGGTAAACCGCATTG
AGCTGAAAGGCATTGACTTTAAAGAAGACGGCAATATCCTGGGCCATAAGCTGGAATACAATTTTAACAG
CCACAATGTTTACATCACCGCCGATAAACAAAAAAATGGCATTAAAGCGAATTTTAAAATTCGCCACAAC
GTGGAGGATGGCATCGTGCAGCTGGCTGATCACTACCAGCAAAACACTCCAATCGGTGATGGTCCTGTTC
TGCTGCCAGACAATCACTATCTGAGCACGCAAAGCGTTCTGTCTAAAGATCCGAACGAGAAACGCGATCA
TATGGTTCTGCTGGAGTTCGTAACCGCAGCGGGCATCACGCATGGTATGGATGAACTGTACAAATGATAA
AACCTATCTATTCGTTTTCAACAGAGTAAGGGTATCCGAGTTCTTAGACGTCAGGTGGCAAACGCGAAGT
AATCTTTTCGGTTTTAAAGAAAAAGGGCAGGGTGGTGACACCTTGCCCGTTTTTTTGCCGGAGCTAGAGC
TGTCAGACCAAGTTTACGAGCTCGCTTGGACTCCTGTTGATAGATCCAGTAATGACCTCAGAACTCCATC
TGGATTTGTTCAGAACGCTCGGTTGCCGCCGGGCGTTTTTTATTGGTGAGAATCCAAGCACTAGGGACAG
TAAGACGGGTAAGCCTGTTGATGATACCGCTGCCTTACTGGGTGCATTAGCCAGTCTGAATGACCTGTCA
CGGGATAATCCGAAGTGGTCAGACTGGAAAATCAGAGGGCAGGAACTGCTGAACAGCAAAAAGTCAGATA
GCACCACATAGCAGACCCGCCATAAAACGCCCTGAGAAGCCCGTGACGGGCTTTTCTTGTATTATGGGTA
GTT
