Features (pLannotate 1.2.2; 13 found; start..end, strand, type, name):
     47..760     -  CDS            superfolder GFP: GFP variant that folds robustly even when fused to poorly folded proteins (Pédelacq et al., 2006)
    799..853     -  ncRNA          Hammerhead 3 (fragment): Accession: RF00008 - Hammerhead ribozyme (type III)
   1216..1240    -  promoter       trc promoter (fragment): strong E. coli promoter; hybrid between the trp and lac UV5 promoters
   1303..1352    +  misc_RNA       sTRSV HHRz: hammerhead ribozyme from the tobacco ringspot virus satellite RNA (Khvorova et al., 2003)
   1394..2083    +  CDS            TagBFP: TagBFP is a basic (constitutively fluorescent) blue fluorescent protein published in 2008, derived from Entacmaea quadricolor. It is reported to be a very rapidly-maturing monomer with very low acid sensitivity.
   2134..2161    +  terminator     T7Te terminator: phage T7 early transcription terminator
   2445..2485    -  terminator     bacterial terminator (fragment): putative bacterial transcription terminator
   2497..3312    -  CDS            KanR: aminoglycoside phosphotransferase confers resistance to kanamycin in bacteria or G418 (Geneticin®) in eukaryotes
   3670..4620    -  CDS            Rep101: RepA protein needed for replication with the pSC101 origin; rep101
   4668..4890    -  rep_origin     pSC101 ori: low-copy replication origin that requires the Rep101 protein
   5382..5476    -  terminator     lambda t0 terminator: transcription terminator from phage lambda
   5513..5572    +  terminator     his operon terminator: This putative transcriptin terminator from the E. coli his operon has a 2-bp deletion introduced during synthesis. Its efficiency has not been determined.
   5632..5661    -  terminator     T3Te terminator: phage T3 early transcription terminator
>Addgene plasmid #126539 | 3SP5 | depositor full sequence | sequence record 250997 | 3SP5
CTCGGATACCCTTACTCTGTTGAAAACGAATAGATAGGTTTTATCATTTGTACAGTTCATCCATACCATG
CGTGATGCCCGCTGCGGTTACGAACTCCAGCAGAACCATATGATCGCGTTTCTCGTTCGGATCTTTAGAC
AGAACGCTTTGCGTGCTCAGATAGTGATTGTCTGGCAGCAGAACAGGACCATCACCGATTGGAGTGTTTT
GCTGGTAGTGATCAGCCAGCTGCACGCTGCCATCCTCCACGTTGTGGCGAATTTTAAAATTCGCTTTAAT
GCCATTTTTTTGTTTATCGGCGGTGATGTAAACATTGTGGCTGTTAAAATTGTATTCCAGCTTATGGCCC
AGGATATTGCCGTCTTCTTTAAAGTCAATGCCTTTCAGCTCAATGCGGTTTACCAGGGTATCGCCTTCAA
ATTTCACTTCCGCACGCGTTTTGTACGTGCCGTCATCCTTAAAGGAAATCGTGCGTTCCTGCACATAGCC
TTCCGGCATGGCGGACTTGAAGAAGTCATGCTGCTTCATATGGTCCGGATAACGAGCAAAGCACTGAACA
CCATAAGTCAGCGTCGTTACCAGAGTCGGCCAAGGTACCGGCAGTTTACCAGTAGTACAGATGAACTTCA
GCGTCAGTTTACCATTAGTTGCGTCACCTTCACCCTCGCCACGCACGGAAAACTTATGACCGTTGACATC
ACCATCCAGTTCCACCAGAATAGGGACGACACCAGTGAACAGCTCTTCGCCTTTACGCATCTAGTATTTC
TCCTCTTTTTAAACAAAATTATTTGTAGAGGGGTGTTTCGTCCTTTCGGACTCATCAGTCAAGGTACGCA
CCTTGAGACACCCTATGCCAACACAATTAACATCTCAATCAAGGTAAATGCTTTTTGCTTTTTTTGCGGG
AGACCAGAAACAAAAAAAGGCCCCCCGTTAGGGAGGCCTTCAATAATTGGTTTCTTTTGGGTATAGCGTC
GTGGACAGTCATTCATCTTTCTGCCCCTCCAAAAGCAAAAACCCGCCGAAGCGGGTTTTTACGTAAATCA
GGTGAAACTGACCGATAAGCCGGGAGCGCCGGATCAGGGAGTGGACGGCCTGGGAGCGCTACACGCTGTG
GCTGCGGTCGGTGCTAGTTGCGTCTCAGGGACCCGCCCGGATGATCCTGACGACGGAGACCGCCGTCGTC
GACAAGCCGGCCGATCCACAAACATTACGAGCCGGATGATTAATTGTCAACAGATCAGGGTGCGCAAGTT
GTCAACGCTCCCAGGAGAGTTATCGACTTGCGTATTAGGGAGCTGTCACCGGATGTGCTTTCCGGTCTGA
TGAGTCCGTGAGGACGAAACAGCCTCTACAAATAATTTTGTTTAAAAAGAGGAGAAATACTAGATGAGCG
AGCTGATTAAGGAGAACATGCACATGAAGCTGTACATGGAGGGCACCGTGGACAACCATCACTTCAAGTG
CACATCCGAGGGCGAAGGCAAGCCCTACGAGGGCACCCAGACCATGAGAATCAAGGTGGTCGAGGGCGGC
CCTCTCCCCTTCGCCTTCGACATCCTGGCTACTAGCTTCCTCTACGGCAGCAAGACCTTCATCAACCACA
CCCAGGGCATCCCCGACTTCTTCAAGCAGTCCTTCCCTGAGGGCTTCACATGGGAGAGAGTCACCACATA
CGAAGACGGGGGCGTGCTGACCGCTACCCAGGACACCAGCCTCCAGGACGGCTGCCTCATCTACAACGTC
AAGATCAGAGGGGTGAACTTCACATCCAACGGCCCTGTGATGCAGAAGAAAACACTCGGCTGGGAGGCCT
TCACCGAGACGCTGTACCCCGCTGACGGCGGCCTGGAAGGCAGAAACGACATGGCCCTGAAGCTCGTGGG
CGGGAGCCATCTGATCGCAAACATCAAGACCACATATAGATCCAAGAAACCCGCTAAGAACCTCAAGATG
CCTGGCGTCTACTATGTGGACTACAGACTGGAAAGAATCAAGGAGGCCAACAACGAGACCTACGTCGAGC
AGCACGAGGTGGCAGTGGCCAGATACTGCGACCTCCCTAGCAAACTGGGGCACTAAAGGCAACTGAAACG
ATTCGGATCCTGTATTACTATTCTTATCACACTGGCTCACCTTCGGGTGGGCCTTTCTGCGTTTATATAC
TAGAGAGAGAATATAAAAAGCCAGATTATTAATCCGGCTTTTTTATTATTTACTTTATCTGAGAATAGTC
AATCTTCGGAAATCCCAGGTGGCGAGTTTTTATTTCGTTTATTTCAATTAAGGTAACTAAAAAACTCCTT
TACTCAGGTCTGCCGTAAGGGGGGTTTGTACCGTACACCACTGAGACCGCGGTGGTTGACCAGACAAACC
ACGAATTATTGACCACTTCCGAGTAGAATCGTGCTTCAGTAAGAGGCTCACTCAAAGGCGGTAATCAGAT
AAAAAAAATCCTTAGCTTTCGCTAAGGATGATTTCTGCTAGTATTATTAGAAAAACTCATCGAGCATCAA
ATGAAACTGCAATTTATTCATATCAGGATTATCAATACCATATTTTTGAAAAAGCCGTTTCTGTAATGAA
GGAGAAAACTCACCGAGGCAGTTCCAAAGAATGGCAAGGTCCTGGTAACGGTCTGCGATTCCGACCCGTC
CAACATCAATACAACCTATTAATTTCCCCTCGTCAAAAATAAGGTTATCAAGTGAGAAATCACCATGAGT
GACGACTGAATCCGGTGAGAATGGCAAGAGCTTGTGCATTTCTTTCCAGACTTGTTCAACAGGCCAGCCA
TTACGCTCGTCATCAAAATCACTCGCATCAACCAAACCGTTATTCATGCGTGATTGCGCCTGAGCAAGAC
GAAATACACGATCGCTGTTAAAAGGACAATTACAAACAGGAATCGAATGTAACCGGCGCAGGAACACGGC
CAGCGCATCAACAATATTTTCACCTGAATCAGGATATTCTTCTAATACCTGGAAGGCTGTTTTCCCAGGA
ATCGCGGTGGTGAGTAACCACGCATCATCAGGAGTACGGATAAAATGCTTGATGGTCGGGAGAGGCATAA
ACTCCGTCAGCCAGTTGAGACGGACCATCTCATCTGTAACATCATTGGCAACGCTACCTTTGCCATGTTT
CAGAAACAACTCTGGCGCATCGGGCTTCCCATACAAGCGATAGATTGTCGCACCTGATTGCCCGACATTA
TCGCGAGCCCATTTATACCCATATAAATCAGCGTCCATGTTGGAGTTTAAGCGCGGACGGGAGCAAGACG
TTTCCCGTTGAATATGGCTCATAACACCCCTTGTATTACTGTTTATGTAAGCAGACAGTTTTATTGTTCA
TGATGATATATTTTTATCTTGTGCAATGTAACATCAGAGATTTTGAGACACAACGTGGCTTTGTTGAATA
AATCGAACTTTTGCTGAGTTGAAGGATCAGCTCTAGTAGTTACATTGTCGATCTGTTCATGGTGAACAGC
TTTAAATGCACCAAAAACTCGTAAAAGCTCTGATGTATCTATCTTTTTTACACCGTTTTCATCTGTGCAT
ATGGACAGTTTTCCCTTTGATATCTAACGGTGAACAGTTGTTCTACTTTTGTTTGTTAGTCTTGATGCTT
CACTGATAGATACAAGAGCCATAAGAACCTCAGATCCTTCCGTATTTAGCCAGTATGTTCTCTAGTGTGG
TTCGTTGTTTTTGCGTGAGCCATGAGAACGAACCATTGAGATCATGCTTACTTTGCATGTCACTCAAAAA
TTTTGCCTCAAAACTGGTGAGCTGAATTTTTGCAGTTAAAGCATCGTGTAGTGTTTTTCTTAGTCCGTTA
CGTAGGTAGGAATCTGATGTAATGGTTGTTGGTATTTTGTCACCATTCATTTTTATCTGGTTGTTCTCAA
GTTCGGTTACGAGATCCATTTGTCTATCTAGTTCAACTTGGAAAATCAACGTATCAGTCGGGCGGCCTCG
CTTATCAACCACCAATTTCATATTGCTGTAAGTGTTTAAATCTTTACTTATTGGTTTCAAAACCCATTGG
TTAAGCCTTTTAAACTCATGGTAGTTATTTTCAAGCATTAACATGAACTTAAATTCATCAAGGCTAATCT
CTATATTTGCCTTGTGAGTTTTCTTTTGTGTTAGTTCTTTTAATAACCACTCATAAATCCTCATAGAGTA
TTTGTTTTCAAAAGACTTAACATGTTCCAGATTATATTTTATGAATTTTTTTAACTGGAAAAGATAAGGC
AATATCTCTTCACTAAAAACTAATTCTAATTTTTCGCTTGAGAACTTGGCATAGTTTGTCCACTGGAAAA
TCTCAAAGCCTTTAACCAAAGGATTCCTGATTTCCACAGTTCTCGTCATCAGCTCTCTGGTTGCTTTAGC
TAATACACCATAAGCATTTTCCCTACTGATGTTCATCATCTGAGCGTATTGGTTATAAGTGAACGATACC
GTCCGTTCTTTCCTTGTAGGGTTTTCAATCGTGGGGTTGAGTAGTGCCACACAGCATAAAATTAGCTTGG
TTTCATGCTCCGTTAAGTCATAGCGACTAATCGCTAGTTCATTTGCTTTGAAAACAACTAATTCAGACAT
ACATCTCAATTGGTCTAGGTGATTTTAATCACTATACCAATTGAGATGGGCTAGTCAATGATAATTACAT
GTCCTTTTCCTTTGAGTTGTGGGTATCTGTAAATTCTGCTAGACCTTTGCTGGAAAACTTGTAAATTCTG
CTAGACCCTCTGTAAATTCCGCTAGACCTTTGTGTGTTTTTTTTGTTTATATTCAAGTGGTTATAATTTA
TAGAATAAAGAAAGAATAAAAAAAGATAAAAAGAATAGATCCCAGCCCTGTGTATAACTCACTACTTTAG
TCAGTTCCGCAGTATTACAAAAGGATGTCGCAAACGCTGTTTGCTCCTCTACAAAACAGACCTTAAAACC
CTAAAGGCTTAAGTAGCACCCTCGCAAGCTCGGGCAAATCGCTGAATATTCCTTTTGTCTCCGACCATCA
GGCACCTGAGTCGCTGTCTTTTTCGTGACATTCAGTTCGCTGCGCTCACGGCTCTGGCAGTGAATGGGGG
TAAATGGCACTACAGGCGCCTTTTATGGATTCATGCAAGGAAACTACCCATAATACAAGAAAAGCCCGTC
ACGGGCTTCTCAGGGCGTTTTATGGCGGGTCTGCTATGTGGTGCTATCTGACTTTTTGCTGTTCAGCAGT
TCCTGCCCTCTGATTTTCCAGTCTGACCACTTCGGATTATCCCGTGACAGGTCATTCAGACTGGCTAATG
CACCCAGTAAGGCAGCGGTATCATCAACAGGCTTACCCGTCTTACTGTCCCTAGTGCTTGGATTCTCACC
AATAAAAAACGCCCGGCGGCAACCGAGCGTTCTGAACAAATCCAGATGGAGTTCTGAGGTCATTACTGGA
TCTATCAACAGGAGTCCAAGCGAGCTCGTAAACTTGGTCTGACAGCTCTAGCTCCGGCAAAAAAACGGGC
AAGGTGTCACCACCCTGCCCTTTTTCTTTAAAACCGAAAAGATTACTTCGCGTTTGCCACCTGACGTCTA
AGAAAAGGAATATTCAGCAATTTGCCCGTGCCGAAGAAAGGCCCACCCGTGAAGGTGAGCCAGTGAGTTG
ATTGCTACGTAATTAGTTAGTTAGCCCTTAGTGACTC
